Addgene plasmid #31804: pGalT_EGFP-IRES_puro2b
Depositing lab: Daniel Gerlich. Depositing organization: ETH Zurich (Swiss Federal Institute of Technology). Publication: Cortical constriction during abscission involves helices of ESCRT-III-dependent filaments. Guizetti J, Schermelleh L, Mantler J, Maar S, Poser I, Leonhardt H, Muller-Reichert T, Gerlich DW. Science. 2011 Mar 25;331(6024):1616-20. Epub 2011 Feb 10. 10.1126/science.1201847 PubMed 21310966.
Backbone
  Vector backbone: EGFP_IRES_puro2b
  Vector type: Mammalian Expression
  Selectable markers: Puromycin
Growth in bacteria
  Bacterial resistance: Ampicillin, 100 μg/mL
  Growth temperature: 37°C
  Growth strain: DH5alpha
  Copy number: Low Copy
Gene/Insert
  Gene/Insert name: pGALT
  Species: H. sapiens (human)
  Insert size (bp): 242
  Mutation: *see comments
Terms and licenses: Academic/Nonprofit Terms; Industry Terms: Not Available to Industry
Depositor comments: * Note that Addgene found a D76E point mutation in the insert during quality control sequencing. This mutation did not affect the original function of this construct (visualizing the Golgi structure), but if you plan on using the construct for something else, please take the mutation into account.
How to cite: pGalT_EGFP-IRES_puro2b was a gift from Daniel Gerlich (Addgene plasmid # 31804 ; http://n2t.net/addgene:31804 ; RRID:Addgene_31804)
