[The description below was written by a language model from this plasmid's Addgene catalogue record and pLannotate feature annotations shown in this document.]
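Description:
pGalT_EGFP-IRES_puro2b is a 6.1 kb mammalian expression plasmid built on the EGFP_IRES_puro2b backbone and designed to label the Golgi apparatus with a fluorescent marker while allowing drug selection of expressing cells. In E. coli it is maintained through a ColE1/pUC-type origin and an ampicillin resistance gene (β-lactamase with its own promoter). The catalogue lists it as low copy, although the annotated origin is of a type usually described as high copy. Remnants of lac regulatory elements, a lacI fragment and a pBR322 bom fragment are backbone leftovers with no evident role in the expression cassette.

The payload is a single bicistronic transcription unit driven by the CMV immediate early enhancer and promoter. A roughly 240 bp fragment of human B4GALT1 (β-1,4-galactosyltransferase 1) is joined directly to a fluorescent protein coding sequence derived from Aequorea victoria. The automated annotation labels this as the GFP variant "P11", but the plasmid and backbone names indicate EGFP. The galactosyltransferase fragment serves as the Golgi-targeting portion of the fusion. Downstream lie a chimeric intron, an EMCV IRES and the puromycin N-acetyltransferase gene, followed by the bovine growth hormone polyadenylation signal. Because the reporter and puromycin resistance are translated from the same mRNA, puromycin selection enriches for cells that also express the Golgi marker, which suits the generation of stable cell lines.

The depositor's stated use is visualizing Golgi structure, in the context of work on cytokinetic abscission. Repository quality control found a D76E point mutation in the insert. This reportedly does not impair Golgi visualization but should be considered for any other application.
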