Features (pLannotate 1.2.2; 20 found; start..end, strand, type, name):
    365..568     +  promoter       CMV promoter: human cytomegalovirus (CMV) immediate early promoter
    591..634     +  misc_feature   MCS (fragment): multiple cloning site
    692..934     +  CDS            B4GALT1 (fragment): B4GT1_HUMAN - Also known as GGTB2. Experimental evidence at protein level: Swiss-Prot protein existence level 1. [Processed beta-1,4-galactosyltransferase 1]: The cell surface form functions as a recognition molecule during a variety of cell to cell and cell to matrix interactions, as those occurring during development and egg fertilization, by binding to specific oligosaccharide ligands on opposing cells or in the extracellular matrix. From Homo sapiens (Human).
    935..1648    +  CDS            P11: P11 is a basic (constitutively fluorescent) cyan fluorescent protein published in 1994, derived from Aequorea victoria.
   1723..1952    +  intron         chimeric intron: chimera between introns from adenovirus and immunoglobulin heavy chain genes
   2121..2583    +  misc_feature   IRES: internal ribosome entry site (IRES) of the encephalomyocarditis virus (EMCV)
   2616..3215    +  CDS            PuroR: puromycin N-acetyltransferase; pac from Streptomyces; confers resistance to puromycin
   3265..3330    +  CDS            dmpM (fragment): DMPM_STRAD - Protein inferred from homology: Swiss-Prot protein existence level 3. From Streptomyces alboniger.
   3357..3581    +  polyA_signal   bGH poly(A) signal: bovine growth hormone polyadenylation signal
   3585..3606    +  promoter       SV40 promoter (fragment): SV40 enhancer and early promoter
   3616..3667    +  polyA_signal   SV40 poly(A) signal (fragment): SV40 polyadenylation signal
   3731..3747    -  protein_bind   lac operator: The lac repressor binds to the lac operator to inhibit transcription in E. coli. This inhibition can be relieved by adding lactose or isopropyl-β-D-thiogalactopyranoside (IPTG). lac repressor encoded by lacI
   3755..3785    -  promoter       lac promoter: promoter for the E. coli lac operon
   3800..3821    -  protein_bind   CAP binding site: CAP binding activates transcription in the presence of cAMP. E. coli catabolite activator protein
   3834..3926    -  CDS            lacI (fragment): lac repressor; lacI; The lac repressor binds to the lac operator to inhibit transcription in E. coli. This inhibition can be relieved by adding lactose or isopropyl-β-D-thiogalactopyranoside (IPTG).
   4109..4697    -  rep_origin     ori: high-copy-number ColE1/pMB1/pBR322/pUC origin of replication
   4868..5728    -  CDS            AmpR: β-lactamase; bla; confers resistance to ampicillin, carbenicillin, and related antibiotics
   5729..5833    -  promoter       AmpR promoter: bla
   5900..5944    -  misc_feature   bom (fragment): basis of mobility region from pBR322
   6099..364     +  enhancer       CMV enhancer (across the origin): human cytomegalovirus immediate early enhancer
>Addgene plasmid #31804 | pGalT_EGFP-IRES_puro2b | depositor full sequence | sequence record 35815 | pGalT_EGFP-IRES_puro2b sequence 6114 bps
TAGTTATTAATAGTAATCAATTACGGGGTCATTAGTTCATAGCCCATATATGGAGTTCCGCGTTACATAA
CTTACGGTAAATGGCCCGCCTGGCTGACCGCCCAACGACCCCCGCCCATTGACGTCAATAATGACGTATG
TTCCCATAGTAACGCCAATAGGGACTTTCCATTGACGTCAATGGGTGGACTATTTACGGTAAACTGCCCA
CTTGGCAGTACATCAAGTGTATCATATGCCAAGTACGCCCCCTATTGACGTCAATGACGGTAAATGGCCC
GCCTGGCATTATGCCCAGTACATGACCTTATGGGACTTTCCTACTTGGCAGTACATCTACGTATTAGTCA
TCGCTATTACCATGGTGATGCGGTTTTGGCAGTACATCAATGGGCGTGGATAGCGGTTTGACTCACGGGG
ATTTCCAAGTCTCCACCCCATTGACGTCAATGGGAGTTTGTTTTGGCACCAAAATCAACGGGACTTTCCA
AAATGTCGTAACAACTCCGCCCCATTGACGCAAATGGGCGGTAGGCGTGTACGGTGGGAGGTCTATATAA
GCAGAGCTGGTTTAGTGAACCGTCAGATCCGCTAGCGCTACCGGACTCAGATCTCGAGCTCAAGCTTCGA
ATTCCGGGCGGGTCGCCTCCCCTCCTGTAGCCCACACCCTTCTTAAAGCGGCGGCGGGAAGATGAGGCTT
CGGGAGCCGCTCCTGAGCCGGAGCGCCGCGATGCCAGGCGCGTCCCTACAGCGGGCCTGCCGCCTGCTCG
TGGCCGTCTGCGCTCTGCACCTTGGCGTCACCCTCGTTTACTACCTGGCTGGCCGCGACCTGAGCCGCCT
GCCCCAACTGGTCGGAGTCTCCACACCGCTGCAGGGCGGGTCGAACAGTGCCGCCGCCATCGGGCAGTCC
TCCGGGGACCTCCGGACCGGAGGGATGAGTAAAGGAGAAGAACTTTTCACTGGAGTTGTCCCAATTCTTG
TTGAATTAGATGGTGATGTTAATGGGCACAAATTTTCTGTCAGTGGAGAGGGTGAAGGTGATGCAACATA
CGGAAAACTTACCCTTAAATTTATTTGCACTACTGGAAAACTACCTGTTCCATGGCCAACCCTGGTCACC
ACCCTGACCTACGGCGTGCAGTGCTTCTCCCGTTACCCTGATCATATGAAGCGGCACGACTTCTTCAAGA
GCGCCATGCCTGAGGGATACGTGCAGGAGAGGACCATCTTCTTCAAGGACGACGGGAACTACAAGACACG
TGCTGAAGTCAAGTTTGAGGGAGACACCCTCGTCAACAGGATCGAGCTTAAGGGAATCGATTTCAAGGAG
GACGGAAACATCCTCGGCCACAAGTTGGAATACAACTACAACTCCCACAACGTATACATCATGGCCGACA
AGCAAAAGAACGGCATCAAAGCCAACTTCAAGACCCGCCACAACATCGAAGACGGCGGCGTGCAACTCGC
TGATCATTATCAACAAAATACTCCAATTGGCGATGGCCCTGTCCTTTTACCAGACAACCATTACCTGTCC
ACACAATCTGCCCTTTCGAAAGATCCCAACGAAAAGAGAGACCACATGGTCCTTCTTGAGTTTGTAACAG
CTGCTGGGATTACACATGGCATGGATGAACTATACAAATGAACGCGGGCCGCATAGATAACTGATCCAGT
GTGCTGGAATTAATTCGCTGTCTGCGAGGGCCAGCTGTTGGGGTGAGTACTCCCTCTCAAAAGCGGGCAT
GACTTCTGCGCTAAGATTGTCAGTTTCCAAAAACGAGGAGGATTTGATATTCACCTGGCCCGCGGTGATG
CCTTTGAGGGTGGCCGCGTCCATCTGGTCAGAAAAGACAATCTTTTTGTTGTCAAGCTTGAGGTGTGGCA
GGCTTGAGATCTGGCCATACACTTGAGTGACAATGACATCCACTTTGCCTTTCTCTCCACAGGTGTCCAC
TCCCAGGTCCAACTGCAGGTCGAGCATGCATCTAGGGCGGCCAATTCCGCCCCTCTCCCTCCCCCCCCCC
TAACGTTACTGGCCGAAGCCGCTTGGAATAAGGCCGGTGTGCGTTTGTCTATATGTGATTTTCCACCATA
TTGCCGTCTTTTGGCAATGTGAGGGCCCGGAAACCTGGCCCTGTCTTCTTGACGAGCATTCCTAGGGGTC
TTTCCCCTCTCGCCAAAGGAATGCAAGGTCTGTTGAATGTCGTGAAGGAAGCAGTTCCTCTGGAAGCTTC
TTGAAGACAAACAACGTCTGTAGCGACCCTTTGCAGGCAGCGGAACCCCCCACCTGGCGACAGGTGCCTC
TGCGGCCAAAAGCCACGTGTATAAGATACACCTGCAAAGGCGGCACAACCCCAGTGCCACGTTGTGAGTT
GGATAGTTGTGGAAAGAGTCAAATGGCTCTCCTCAAGCGTATTCAACAAGGGGCTGAAGGATGCCCAGAA
GGTACCCCATTGTATGGGATCTGATCTGGGGCCTCGGTGCACATGCTTTACATGTGTTTAGTCGAGGTTA
AAAAAACGTCTAGGCCCCCCGAACCACGGGGACGTGGTTTTCCTTTGAAAAACACGATGATAAGCTTGCC
ACAACCCACAAGGAGACGACCTTCCATGACCGAGTACAAGCCCACGGTGCGCCTCGCCACCCGCGACGAC
GTCCCCCGGGCCGTACGCACCCTCGCCGCCGCGTTCGCCGACTACCCCGCCACGCGCCACACCGTCGACC
CGGACCGCCACATCGAGCGGGTCACCGAGCTGCAAGAACTCTTCCTCACGCGCGTCGGGCTCGACATCGG
CAAGGTGTGGGTCGCGGACGACGGCGCCGCGGTGGCGGTCTGGACCACGCCGGAGAGCGTCGAAGCGGGG
GCGGTGTTCGCCGAGATCGGCCCGCGCATGGCCGAGTTGAGCGGTTCCCGGCTGGCCGCGCAGCAACAGA
TGGAAGGCCTCCTGGCGCCGCACCGGCCCAAGGAGCCCGCGTGGTTCCTGGCCACCGTCGGCGTCTCGCC
CGACCACCAGGGCAAGGGTCTGGGCAGCGCCGTCGTGCTCCCCGGAGTGGAGGCGGCCGAGCGCGCCGGG
GTGCCCGCCTTCCTGGAGACCTCCGCGCCCCGCAACCTCCCCTTCTACGAGCGGCTCGGCTTCACCGTCA
CCGCCGACGTCGAGTGCCCGAAGGACCGCGCGACCTGGTGCATGACCCGCAAGCCCGGTGCCTGACGCCC
GCCCCACGACCCGCAGCGCCCGACCGAAAGGAGCGCACGACCCCATGGCTCCGACCGAAGCCGACCCGGG
CGGCCCCGCCGACCCCGCACCCGCCCCCGAGGCCCACCGACTCTAGAGCTCGCTGATCAGCCTCGACTGT
GCCTTCTAGTTGCCAGCCATCTGTTGTTTGCCCCTCCCCCGTGCCTTCCTTGACCCTGGAAGGTGCCACT
CCCACTGTCCTTTCCTAATAAAATGAGGAAATTGCATCGCATTGTCTGAGTAGGTGTCATTCTATTCTGG
GGGGTGGGGTGGGGCAGGACAGCAAGGGGGAGGATTGGGAAGACAATAGCAGGCATGCTGGGGATGCGGT
GGGCTCTATGGCTTCTGAGGCGGAAAGAACCAGCTGGGGCTCGAGTGCATTCTAGTTGTGGTTTGTCCAA
ACTCATCAATGTATCTTATCATGTCTGTATACCGTCGACCTCTAGCTAGAGCTTGGCGTAATCATGGTCA
TAGCTGTTTCCTGTGTGAAATTGTTATCCGCTCACAATTCCACACAACATACGAGCCGGAAGCATAAAGT
GTAAAGCCTGGGGTGCCTAATGAGTGAGCTAACTCACATTAATTGCGTTGCGCTCACTGCCCGCTTTCCA
GTCGGGAAACCTGTCGTGCCAGCTGCATTAATGAATCGGCCAACGCGCGGGGAGAGGCGGTTTGCGTATT
GGGCGCTCTTCCGCTTCCTCGCTCACTGACTCGCTGCGCTCGGTCGTTCGGCTGCGGCGAGCGGTATCAG
CTCACTCAAAGGCGGTAATACGGTTATCCACAGAATCAGGGGATAACGCAGGAAAGAACATGTGAGCAAA
AGGCCAGCAAAAGGCCAGGAACCGTAAAAAGGCCGCGTTGCTGGCGTTTTTCCATAGGCTCCGCCCCCCT
GACGAGCATCACAAAAATCGACGCTCAAGTCAGAGGTGGCGAAACCCGACAGGACTATAAAGATACCAGG
CGTTTCCCCCTGGAAGCTCCCTCGTGCGCTCTCCTGTTCCGACCCTGCCGCTTACCGGATACCTGTCCGC
CTTTCTCCCTTCGGGAAGCGTGGCGCTTTCTCAATGCTCACGCTGTAGGTATCTCAGTTCGGTGTAGGTC
GTTCGCTCCAAGCTGGGCTGTGTGCACGAACCCCCCGTTCAGCCCGACCGCTGCGCCTTATCCGGTAACT
ATCGTCTTGAGTCCAACCCGGTAAGACACGACTTATCGCCACTGGCAGCAGCCACTGGTAACAGGATTAG
CAGAGCGAGGTATGTAGGCGGTGCTACAGAGTTCTTGAAGTGGTGGCCTAACTACGGCTACACTAGAAGG
ACAGTATTTGGTATCTGCGCTCTGCTGAAGCCAGTTACCTTCGGAAAAAGAGTTGGTAGCTCTTGATCCG
GCAAACAAACCACCGCTGGTAGCGGTGGTTTTTTTGTTTGCAAGCAGCAGATTACGCGCAGAAAAAAAGG
ATCTCAAGAAGATCCTTTGATCTTTTCTACGGGGTCTGACGCTCAGTGGAACGAAAACTCACGTTAAGGG
ATTTTGGTCATGAGATTATCAAAAAGGATCTTCACCTAGATCCTTTTAAATTAAAAATGAAGTTTTAAAT
CAATCTAAAGTATATATGAGTAAACTTGGTCTGACAGTTACCAATGCTTAATCAGTGAGGCACCTATCTC
AGCGATCTGTCTATTTCGTTCATCCATAGTTGCCTGACTCCCCGTCGTGTAGATAACTACGATACGGGAG
GGCTTACCATCTGGCCCCAGTGCTGCAATGATACCGCGAGACCCACGCTCACCGGCTCCAGATTTATCAG
CAATAAACCAGCCAGCCGGAAGGGCCGAGCGCAGAAGTGGTCCTGCAACTTTATCCGCCTCCATCCAGTC
TATTAATTGTTGCCGGGAAGCTAGAGTAAGTAGTTCGCCAGTTAATAGTTTGCGCAACGTTGTTGCCATT
GCTACAGGCATCGTGGTGTCACGCTCGTCGTTTGGTATGGCTTCATTCAGCTCCGGTTCCCAACGATCAA
GGCGAGTTACATGATCCCCCATGTTGTGCAAAAAAGCGGTTAGCTCCTTCGGTCCTCCGATCGTTGTCAG
AAGTAAGTTGGCCGCAGTGTTATCACTCATGGTTATGGCAGCACTGCATAATTCTCTTACTGTCATGCCA
TCCGTAAGATGCTTTTCTGTGACTGGTGAGTACTCAACCAAGTCATTCTGAGAATAGTGTATGCGGCGAC
CGAGTTGCTCTTGCCCGGCGTCAATACGGGATAATACCGCGCCACATAGCAGAACTTTAAAAGTGCTCAT
CATTGGAAAACGTTCTTCGGGGCGAAAACTCTCAAGGATCTTACCGCTGTTGAGATCCAGTTCGATGTAA
CCCACTCGTGCACCCAACTGATCTTCAGCATCTTTTACTTTCACCAGCGTTTCTGGGTGAGCAAAAACAG
GAAGGCAAAATGCCGCAAAAAAGGGAATAAGGGCGACACGGAAATGTTGAATACTCATACTCTTCCTTTT
TCAATATTATTGAAGCATTTATCAGGGTTATTGTCTCATGAGCGGATACATATTTGAATGTATTTAGAAA
AATAAACAAATAGGGGTTCCGCGCACATTTCCCCGAAAAGTGCCACCTGACGTCGACGGATCGGGAGATC
TCCCGATCCCCTATGGTCGACTCTCAGTACAATCTGCTCTGATGCCGCATAGTTAAGCCAGTATCTGCTC
CCTGCTTGTGTGTTGGAGGTCGCTGAGTAGTGCGCGAGCAAAATTTAAGCTACAACAAGGCAAGGCTTGA
CCGACAATTGCATGAAGAATCTGCTTAGGGTTAGGCGTTTTGCGCTGCTTCGCGATGTACGGGCCAGATA
TACGCGTTGACATTGATTATTGAC
