>Addgene plasmid #31804 | pGalT_EGFP-IRES_puro2b | addgene partial sequence | sequence record 38444 | CMV-F 5'-CGCAAATGGGCGGTAGGCGTG-3'
TGAACCGNTCAGATCCGCTAGCGCTACCGGACTCAGATCTCGAGCTCAAGCTTCGAATTCCGGGCGGGTC
GCCTCCCCTCCTGTAGCCCACACCCTTCTTAAAGCGGCGGCGGGAAGATGAGGCTTCGGGAGCCGCTCCT
GAGCGGCAGCGCCGCGATGCCAGGCGCGTCCCTACAGCGGGCCTGCCGCCTGCTCGTGGCCGTCTGCGCT
CTGCACCTTGGCGTCACCCTCGTTTACTACCTGGCTGGCCGCGACCTGAGCCGCCTGCCCCAACTGGTCG
GAGTCTCCACACCGCTGCAGGGCGGCTCGAACAGTGCCGCCGCCATCGGGCAGTCCTCCGGGGACCTCCG
GACCGGAGGGATGAGTAAAGGAGAAGAACTTTTCACTGGAGTTGTCCCAATTCTTGTTGAATTAGATGGT
GATGTTAATGGGCACAAATTTTCTGTCAGTGGAGAGGGTGAAGGTGATGCAACATACGGAAAACTTACCC
TTAAATTTATTTGCACTACTGGAAAACTACCTGTTCCATGGCCAACCCTGGTCACCACCCTGACTTACGG
CGTGCAGTGCTTCTCCCGTTACCCTGATCATATGAAGCGGCACGACTTCTTCAAGAGCGCCATGCCTGAG
GGATACGTGCAGGAGAGGACCATCTTCTTCAAGGACGACGGGAACTACAAGACACGTGCTGAAGTCAAGT
TTGAGGGAGACACCCTCGTCAACAGGATCGAGCTTAAGGGAATCGATTTCAAGGAGGACGGAAACATCCT
CGGCCACAAGTTGGAATACAACTACAACTCCCACAACGTATACATCATGGCCGACAAGCAAAAGAACGGC
ATCAAAGCCAACTTCAAGACCCGCCACAACATCGAA
